>Addgene plasmid #25051 | pDEST53-LRRK2-3XKD-Y1699C | addgene partial sequence | sequence record 31025 | 25051 with hLRRK2-Fwd3 5'-TGGCTGACCTGCCTAGAAAT
GGAATTTGACAAGCTCCAGAGTTTCTCCTAGGTGATGGCAGTTTTGGATCAGTTTACCGAGCAGCCTATG
AAGGAGAAGAAGTGGCTGTGGCAATTTTTAATAAACATACATCACTCAGGCTGTTAAGACAAGAGCTTGT
GGTGCTTTGCCACCTCCACCACCCCAGTTTGATATCTTTGCTGGCAGCTGGGATTCGTCCCCGGATGTTG
GTGATGGAGTTAGCCTCCAAGGGTTCCTTGGATCGCCTGCTTCAGCAGGACAAAGCCAGCCTCACTAGAA
CCCTACAGCACAGGATTGCACTCCACGTAGCTGATGGTTTGAGATACCTCCACTCAGCCATGATTATATA
CCGAGCACTGAAACCCCACAATGTGCTGCTTTTCACACTGTATCCCAATGCTGCCATCATTGCAAAGATT
GCTGCATACGGCATTGCTCAGTACTGCTGTAGAATGGGGATAAAAACATCAGAGGGCACACCAGGGTTTC
GTGCGCCTGAAGTTGCCAGAGGAAATGTCATTTATAACCAACAGGCTGATGTTTATTCATTTGGTTTACT
ACTCTATGACATTTTGACAACTGGAGGTAGAATAGTAGAGGGTTTGAAGTTTCCAAATGAGTTTGATGAA
TTAGAAATACAAGGAAAATTACCTGATCCAGTTAAAGAATATGGTTGTGCCCCATGGCCTATGGTTGAGA
AATTAATTAAACAGTGTTTGAAAGAAAATCCTCAAGAAAGGCCTACTTCTGCCCAGGTCTTTGACATTTT
GAATTCA
