>Addgene plasmid #25051 | pDEST53-LRRK2-3XKD-Y1699C | addgene partial sequence | sequence record 31026 | 25051 with hLRRK2-Fwd4 5'-GGGCATTATTTCGCGTAGAG
TTTCCAAGAACTACATGTCACAGTATTTTAAGCTCCTAGAAAAATTCCAGATTGCTTTGCCAATAGGAGA
AGAATATTTGCTGGTTCCAAGCAGTTTGTCTGACCACAGGCCTGTGATAGAGCTTCCCCATTGTGAGAAC
TCTGAAATTATCATCCGACTATATGAAATGCCTTGTTTTCCAATGGGATTTTGGTCAAGATTAATCAATC
GATTACTTGAGATTTCACCTTACATGCTTTCAGGGAGAGAACGAGCACTTCGCCCAAACAGAATGTATTG
GCGACAAGGCATTTACTTAAATTGGTCTCCTGAAGCTTATTGTCTGGTAGGATCTGAAGTCTTAGACAAT
CATCCAGAGAGTTTCTTAAAAATTACAGTTCCTTCTTGTAGAAAAGGCTGTATTCTTTTGGGCCAAGTTG
TGGACCACATTGATTCTCTCATGGAAGAATGGTTTCCTGGGTTGCTGGAGATTGATATTTGTGGTGAAGG
AGAAACTCTGTTGAAGAAATGGGCATTATATAGTTTTAATGATGGCGAAGAACATCAAAAAATCTTACTT
GATGACTTGATGAAGAAAGCAGAGGAAGGAGATCTCTTAGTAAATCCAGATCAACCAAGGCTCACCATTC
CAATATCTCAGATTGCCCCTGACTTGATTTTGGCTGACCTGCCTAGAAATATTATGTTGAATAATGATGA
GTTGGAATTTGAACAAGCTCCAGAGTTTCTCCTAGGTGATGGCAGTTTTGGATCAGTTTACCGAGCAGCC
TATGAAGGAGAAGAAGTGGCTGTGGCAATTTTTAATAAACATACATCA
