>Addgene plasmid #25051 | pDEST53-LRRK2-3XKD-Y1699C | addgene partial sequence | sequence record 31027 | 25051 with GFP-F
GGTTCCGGACCGTGATCATACAAGCTTTGCTACAAAAAAGCAGGCTCCGAATTCGCCCTTATGGCTAGTG
GCAGCTGTCAGGGGTGCGAAGAGGACGAGGAAACTCTGAAGAAGTTGATAGTCAGGCTGAACAATGTCCA
GGAAGGAAAACAGATAGAAACGCTGGTCCAAATCCTGGAGGATCTGCTGGTGTTCACGTACTCCGAGCAC
GCCTCCAAGTTATTTCAAGGCAAAAATATCCATGTGCCTCTGTTGATCGTCTTGGACTCCTATATGAGAG
TCGCGAGTGTGCAGCAGGTGGGTTGGTCACTTCTGTGCAAATTAATAGAAGTCTGTCCAGGTACAATGCA
AAGCTTAATGGGACCCCAGGATGTTGGAAATGATTGGGAAGTCCTTGGTGTTCACCAATTGATTCTTAAA
ATGCTAACAGTTCATAATGCCAGTGTAAACTTGTCAGTGATTGGACTGAAGACCTTAGATCTCCTCCTAA
CTTCAGGTAAAATCACCTTGCTGATATTGGATGAAGAAAGTGATATTTTCATGTTAATTTTTGATGCCAT
GCACTCATTTCCAGCCAATGATGAAGTCCAGAAACTTGGATGCAAAGCTTTACATGTGCTGTTTGAGAGA
GTCTCAGAGGA
