[The description below was written by a language model from this plasmid's Addgene catalogue record.]
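Description:
pDEST53-LRRK2-3XKD-Y1699C is a mammalian expression plasmid built on the Invitrogen pcDNA-DEST53 Gateway destination backbone (about 7.8 kb without insert). It carries a full-length human LRRK2 (dardarin/PARK8) coding sequence of roughly 7.6 kb. The insert was introduced by Gateway recombination, with the record listing attR1 and attR2 as the flanking 5′ and 3′ cloning sites. It is fused at its N terminus to GFP, giving a fluorescently tagged LRRK2 protein. The plasmid is maintained in E. coli as a high-copy construct under ampicillin selection. The record does not explicitly name the promoter, polyadenylation signal or any mammalian selection marker. However, the listed sequencing primers (CMV forward, GFP forward and BGH reverse) are consistent with a CMV promoter driving the GFP fusion and a BGH terminator downstream. No feature table is provided to confirm these elements.

The LRRK2 insert combines two classes of mutation. Three substitutions in the kinase domain, K1906A, D1994A and D2017A, together form the "3XKD" kinase-dead allele intended to abolish catalytic activity. The fourth substitution, Y1699C, is a Parkinson's disease-associated LRRK2 mutation. Putting the pathogenic change on a catalytically inactive background allows transfected mammalian cells to be used to test whether the effects of the disease mutant depend on kinase function. This matches the associated publication, which reports that kinase activity is required for the toxicity of mutant LRRK2. The GFP tag allows expression, localisation and any inclusion formation of the fusion protein to be followed by fluorescence. It also allows comparison with corresponding wild-type, kinase-dead-only or Y1699C-only constructs.
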