Addgene plasmid #25051: pDEST53-LRRK2-3XKD-Y1699C
Depositing lab: Mark Cookson. Depositing organization: National Institute on Aging (NIA). Publication: Kinase activity is required for the toxic effects of mutant LRRK2/dardarin. Greggio E, Jain S, Kingsbury A, Bandopadhyay R, Lewis P, Kaganovich A, van der Brug MP, Beilina A, Blackinton J, Thomas KJ, Ahmad R, Miller DW, Kesavapany S, Singleton A, Lees A, Harvey RJ, Harvey K, Cookson MR. Neurobiol Dis. 2006 Aug . 23(2):329-41. 10.1016/j.nbd.2006.04.001 PubMed 16750377.
Backbone
  Vector backbone: pcDNA-DEST53
  Backbone manufacturer: Invitrogen
  Backbone size w/o insert (bp): 7767
  Vector type: Mammalian Expression
Growth in bacteria
  Bacterial resistance: Ampicillin, 100 μg/mL
  Growth temperature: 37°C
  Growth strain: DH5alpha
  Copy number: High Copy
Gene/Insert
  Gene/Insert name: LRRK2
  Species: H. sapiens (human)
  Insert size (bp): 7584
  Mutation: "Kinase Dead" Lysine 1906 mutated to Alanine. Aspartate 1994 mutated to Alanine. Aspartate 2017 mutated to Alanine. Tyrosine 1699 mutated to Cysteine
  Entrez Gene: LRRK2 (a.k.a. AURA17, DARDARIN, PARK8, RIPK7, ROCO2)
  Tag / fusion protein: GFP (N terminal on insert)
  Cloning method: Gateway Cloning; 5′ cloning site attR1 (not destroyed); 3′ cloning site attR2 (not destroyed)
  Sequencing primers: 5′ CMV-F, GFP-F; 3′ BGH-rev
Terms and licenses: Academic/Nonprofit Terms; Industry Terms: Not Available to Industry
How to cite: pDEST53-LRRK2-3XKD-Y1699C was a gift from Mark Cookson (Addgene plasmid # 25051 ; http://n2t.net/addgene:25051 ; RRID:Addgene_25051)
